>Addgene plasmid #208091 | pLV_PGK_3xHA-LTB4R | addgene full sequence | sequence record 410840 | Addgene NGS Result
GGAAGGGCTAATTCACTCCCAAAGAAGACAAGATATCCTTGATCTGTGGATCTACCACACACAAGGCTAC
TTCCCTGATTAGCAGAACTACACACCAGGGCCAGGGGTCAGATATCCACTGACCTTTGGATGGTGCTACA
AGCTAGTACCAGTTGAGCCAGATAAGGTAGAAGAGGCCAATAAAGGAGAGAACACCAGCTTGTTACACCC
TGTGAGCCTGCATGGGATGGATGACCCGGAGAGAGAAGTGTTAGAGTGGAGGTTTGACAGCCGCCTAGCA
TTTCATCACGTGGCCCGAGAGCTGCATCCGGAGTACTTCAAGAACTGCTGATATCGAGCTTGCTACAAGG
GACTTTCCGCTGGGGACTTTCCAGGGAGGCGTGGCCTGGGCGGGACTGGGGAGTGGCGAGCCCTCAGATC
CTGCATATAAGCAGCTGCTTTTTGCCTGTACTGGGTCTCTCTGGTTAGACCAGATCTGAGCCTGGGAGCT
CTCTGGCTAACTAGGGAACCCACTGCTTAAGCCTCAATAAAGCTTGCCTTGAGTGCTTCAAGTAGTGTGT
GCCCGTCTGTTGTGTGACTCTGGTAACTAGAGATCCCTCAGACCCTTTTAGTCAGTGTGGAAAATCTCTA
GCAGTGGCGCCCGAACAGGGACTTGAAAGCGAAAGGGAAACCAGAGGAGCTCTCTCGACGCAGGACTCGG
CTTGCTGAAGCGCGCACGGCAAGAGGCGAGGGGCGGCGACTGGTGAGTACGCCAAAAATTTTGACTAGCG
GAGGCTAGAAGGAGAGAGATGGGTGCGAGAGCGTCAGTATTAAGCGGGGGAGAATTAGATCGCGATGGGA
AAAAATTCGGTTAAGGCCAGGGGGAAAGAAAAAATATAAATTAAAACATATAGTATGGGCAAGCAGGGAG
CTAGAACGATTCGCAGTTAATCCTGGCCTGTTAGAAACATCAGAAGGCTGTAGACAAATACTGGGACAGC
TACAACCATCCCTTCAGACAGGATCAGAAGAACTTAGATCATTATATAATACAGTAGCAACCCTCTATTG
TGTGCATCAAAGGATAGAGATAAAAGACACCAAGGAAGCTTTAGACAAGATAGAGGAAGAGCAAAACAAA
AGTAAGACCACCGCACAGCAAGCGGCCGGCCGCTGATCTTCAGACCTGGAGGAGGAGATATGAGGGACAA
TTGGAGAAGTGAATTATATAAATATAAAGTAGTAAAAATTGAACCATTAGGAGTAGCACCCACCAAGGCA
AAGAGAAGAGTGGTGCAGAGAGAAAAAAGAGCAGTGGGAATAGGAGCTTTGTTCCTTGGGTTCTTGGGAG
CAGCAGGAAGCACTATGGGCGCAGCGTCAATGACGCTGACGGTACAGGCCAGACAATTATTGTCTGGTAT
AGTGCAGCAGCAGAACAATTTGCTGAGGGCTATTGAGGCGCAACAGCATCTGTTGCAACTCACAGTCTGG
GGCATCAAGCAGCTCCAGGCAAGAATCCTGGCTGTGGAAAGATACCTAAAGGATCAACAGCTCCTGGGGA
TTTGGGGTTGCTCTGGAAAACTCATTTGCACCACTGCTGTGCCTTGGAATGCTAGTTGGAGTAATAAATC
TCTGGAACAGATTTGGAATCACACGACCTGGATGGAGTGGGACAGAGAAATTAACAATTACACAAGCTTA
ATACACTCCTTAATTGAAGAATCGCAAAACCAGCAAGAAAAGAATGAACAAGAATTATTGGAATTAGATA
AATGGGCAAGTTTGTGGAATTGGTTTAACATAACAAATTGGCTGTGGTATATAAAATTATTCATAATGAT
AGTAGGAGGCTTGGTAGGTTTAAGAATAGTTTTTGCTGTACTTTCTATAGTGAATAGAGTTAGGCAGGGA
TATTCACCATTATCGTTTCAGACCCACCTCCCAACCCCGAGGGGACCCGACAGGCCCGAAGGAATAGAAG
AAGAAGGTGGAGAGAGAGACAGAGACAGATCCATTCGATTAGTGAACGGATCTCGACGGTATCGCCTTTA
AAAGAAAAGGGGGGATTGGGGGGTACAGTGCAGGGGAAAGAATAGTAGACATAATAGCAACAGACATACA
AACTAAAGAATTACAAAAACAAATTACAAAAATTCAAAATTTTCGGGTTTATTACAGGGACAGCAGAGAT
CCAGTTTATCGATCCACGGGGTTGGGGTTGCGCCTTTTCCAAGGCAGCCCTGGGTTTGCGCAGGGACGCG
GCTGCTCTGGGCGTGGTTCCGGGAAACGCAGCGGCGCCGACCCTGGGTCTCGCACATTCTTCACGTCCGT
TCGCAGCGTCACCCGGATCTTCGCCGCTACCCTTGTGGGCCCCCCGGCGACGCTTCCTGCTCCGCCCCTA
AGTCGGGAAGGTTCCTTGCGGTTCGCGGCGTGCCGGACGTGACAAACGGAAGCCGCACGTCTCACTAGTA
CCCTCGCAGACGGACAGCGCCAGGGAGCAATGGCAGCGCGCCGACCGCGATGGGCTGTGGCCAATAGCGG
CTGCTCAGCAGGGCGCGCCGAGAGCAGCGGCCGGGAAGGGGCGGTGCGGGAGGCGGGGTGTGGGGCGGTA
GTGTGGGCCCTGTTCCTGCCCGCGCGGTGTTCCGCATTCTGCAAGCCTCCGGAGCGCACGTCGGCAGTCG
GCTCCCTCGTTGACCGAATCACCGACCTCTCTCCCCAGGACGCGGGATCCGCCACCATGTACCCATACGA
TGTTCCAGATTACGCTTACCCATACGATGTTCCAGATTACGCTTACCCATACGATGTTCCAGATTACGCT
AACACTACATCTTCTGCAGCACCCCCCTCACTAGGTGTAGAGTTCATCTCTCTGCTGGCTATCATCCTGC
TGTCAGTGGCGCTGGCTGTGGGGCTTCCCGGCAACAGCTTTGTGGTGTGGAGTATCCTGAAAAGGATGCA
GAAGCGCTCTGTCACTGCCCTGATGGTGCTGAACCTGGCCCTGGCCGACCTGGCCGTATTGCTCACTGCT
CCCTTTTTCCTTCACTTCCTGGCCCAAGGCACCTGGAGTTTTGGACTGGCTGGTTGCCGCCTGTGTCACT
ATGTCTGCGGAGTCAGCATGTACGCCAGCGTCCTGCTTATCACGGCCATGAGTCTAGACCGCTCACTGGC
GGTGGCCCGCCCCTTTGTGTCCCAGAAGCTACGCACCAAGGCGATGGCCCGGCGGGTGCTGGCAGGCATC
TGGGTGTTGTCCTTTCTGCTGGCCACACCCGTCCTCGCGTACCGCACAGTAGTGCCCTGGAAAACGAACA
TGAGCCTGTGCTTCCCGCGGTACCCCAGCGAAGGGCACCGGGCCTTCCATCTAATCTTCGAGGCTGTCAC
GGGCTTCCTGCTGCCCTTCCTGGCTGTGGTGGCCAGCTACTCGGACATAGGGCGTCGGCTACAGGCCCGG
CGCTTCCGCCGCAGCCGCCGCACCGGCCGCCTGGTGGTGCTCATCATCCTGACCTTCGCCGCCTTCTGGC
TGCCCTACCACGTGGTGAACCTGGCTGAGGCGGGCCGCGCGCTGGCCGGCCAGGCCGCCGGGTTAGGGCT
CGTGGGGAAGCGGCTGAGCCTGGCCCGCAACGTGCTCATCGCACTCGCCTTCCTGAGCAGCAGCGTGAAC
CCCGTGCTGTACGCGTGCGCCGGCGGCGGCCTGCTGCGCTCGGCGGGCGTGGGCTTCGTCGCCAAGCTGC
TGGAGGGCACGGGCTCCGAGGCGTCCAGCACGCGCCGCGGGGGCAGCCTGGGCCAGACCGCTAGGAGCGG
CCCCGCCGCTCTGGAGCCCGGCCCTTCCGAGAGCCTCACTGCCTCCAGCCCTCTCAAGTTAAACGAACTG
AACTAAGCGGCCGCTCTAGAGTCGACGGGCCGCGGTAACAATTGTTAACTAACTTAAGCTAGCAACGGTT
TCCCTCTAGCGGGATCAATTCCGCCCCCCCCCCCTAACGTTACTGGCCGAAGCCGCTTGGAATAAGGCCG
GTGTGCGTTTGTCTATATGTTATTTTCCACCATATTGCCGTCTTTTGGCAATGTGAGGGCCCGGAAACCT
GGCCCTGTCTTCTTGACGAGCATTCCTAGGGGTCTTTCCCCTCTCGCCAAAGGAATGCAAGGTCTGTTGA
ATGTCGTGAAGGAAGCAGTTCCTCTGGAAGCTTCTTGAAGACAAACAACGTCTGTAGCGACCCTTTGCAG
GCAGCGGAACCCCCCACCTGGCGACAGGTGCCTCTGCGGCCAAAAGCCACGTGTATAAGATACACCTGCA
AAGGCGGCACAACCCCAGTGCCACGTTGTGAGTTGGATAGTTGTGGAAAGAGTCAAATGGCTCTCCTCAA
GCGTATTCAACAAGGGGCTGAAGGATGCCCAGAAGGTACCCCATTGTATGGGATCTGATCTGGGGCCTCG
GTGCACATGCTTTACATGTGTTTAGTCGAGGTTAAAAAAACGTCTAGGCCCCCCGAACCACGGGGACGTG
GTTTTCCTTTGAAAAACACGATAATACCATGAAAAAGCCTGAACTCACCGCGACGTCTGTCGAGAAGTTT
CTGATCGAAAAGTTCGACAGCGTCTCCGACCTGATGCAGCTCTCGGAGGGCGAAGAATCTCGTGCTTTCA
GCTTCGATGTAGGAGGGCGTGGATATGTCCTGCGGGTAAATAGCTGCGCCGATGGTTTCTACAAAGATCG
TTATGTTTATCGGCACTTTGCATCGGCCGCGCTCCCGATTCCGGAAGTGCTTGACATTGGGGAATTCAGC
GAGAGCCTGACCTATTGCATCTCCCGCCGTGCACAGGGTGTCACGTTGCAAGACCTGCCTGAAACCGAAC
TGCCCGCTGTTCTGCAGCCGGTCGCGGAGGCCATGGATGCGATCGCTGCGGCCGATCTTAGCCAGACGAG
CGGGTTCGGCCCATTCGGACCGCAAGGAATCGGTCAATACACTACATGGCGTGATTTCATATGCGCGATT
GCTGATCCCCATGTGTATCACTGGCAAACTGTGATGGACGACACCGTCAGTGCGTCCGTCGCGCAGGCTC
TCGATGAGCTGATGCTTTGGGCCGAGGACTGCCCCGAAGTCCGGCACCTCGTGCACGCGGATTTCGGCTC
CAACAATGTCCTGACGGACAATGGCCGCATAACAGCGGTCATTGACTGGAGCGAGGCGATGTTCGGGGAT
TCCCAATACGAGGTCGCCAACATCTTCTTCTGGAGGCCGTGGTTGGCTTGTATGGAGCAGCAGACGCGCT
ACTTCGAGCGGAGGCATCCGGAGCTTGCAGGATCGCCGCGGCTCCGGGCGTATATGCTCCGCATTGGTCT
TGACCAACTCTATCAGAGCTTGGTTGACGGCAATTTCGATGATGCAGCTTGGGCGCAGGGTCGATGCGAC
GCAATCGTCCGATCCGGAGCCGGGACTGTCGGGCGTACACAAATCGCCCGCAGAAGCGCGGCCGTCTGGA
CCGATGGCTGTGTAGAAGTACTCGCCGATAGTGGAAACCGACGCCCCAGCACTCGTCCGAGGGCAAAGGA
ATAGCCCGGGCGGGGCGCGTCTGGAACAATCAACCTCTGGATTACAAAATTTGTGAAAGATTGACTGGTA
TTCTTAACTATGTTGCTCCTTTTACGCTATGTGGATACGCTGCTTTAATGCCTTTGTATCATGCTATTGC
TTCCCGTATGGCTTTCATTTTCTCCTCCTTGTATAAATCCTGGTTGCTGTCTCTTTATGAGGAGTTGTGG
CCCGTTGTCAGGCAACGTGGCGTGGTGTGCACTGTGTTTGCTGACGCAACCCCCACTGGTTGGGGCATTG
CCACCACCTGTCAGCTCCTTTCCGGGACTTTCGCTTTCCCCCTCCCTATTGCCACGGCGGAACTCATCGC
CGCCTGCCTTGCCCGCTGCTGGACAGGGGCTCGGCTGTTGGGCACTGACAATTCCGTGGTGTTGTCGGGG
AAGCTGACGTCCTTTCCATGGCTGCTCGCCTGTGTTGCCACCTGGATTCTGCGCGGGACGTCCTTCTGCT
ACGTCCCTTCGGCCCTCAATCCAGCGGACCTTCCTTCCCGCGGCCTGCTGCCGGCTCTGCGGCCTCTTCC
GCGTCTTCGCCTTCGCCCTCAGACGAGTCGGATCTCCCTTTGGGCCGCCTCCCCGCCTGGAATTAATTCT
GCAGTCGAGACCTAGAAAAACATGGAGCAATCACAAGTAGCAATACAGCAGCTACCAATGCTGATTGTGC
CTGGCTAGAAGCACAAGAGGAGGAGGAGGTGGGTTTTCCAGTCACACCTCAGGTACCTTTAAGACCAATG
ACTTACAAGGCAGCTGTAGATCTTAGCCACTTTTTAAAAGAAAAGAGGGGACTGGAAGGGCTAATTCACT
CCCAACGAAGACAAGATATCCTTGATCTGTGGATCTACCACACACAAGGCTACTTCCCTGATTAGCAGAA
CTACACACCAGGGCCAGGGGTCAGATATCCACTGACCTTTGGATGGTGCTACAAGCTAGTACCAGTTGAG
CCAGATAAGGTAGAAGAGGCCAATAAAGGAGAGAACACCAGCTTGTTACACCCTGTGAGCCTGCATGGGA
TGGATGACCCGGAGAGAGAAGTGTTAGAGTGGAGGTTTGACAGCCGCCTAGCATTTCATCACGTGGCCCG
AGAGCTGCATCCGGAGTACTTCAAGAACTGCTGATATCGAGCTTGCTACAAGGGACTTTCCGCTGGGGAC
TTTCCAGGGAGGCGTGGCCTGGGCGGGACTGGGGAGTGGCGAGCCCTCAGATCCTGCATATAAGCAGCTG
CTTTTTGCCTGTACTGGGTCTCTCTGGTTAGACCAGATCTGAGCCTGGGAGCTCTCTGGCTAACTAGGGA
ACCCACTGCTTAAGCCTCAATAAAGCTTGCCTTGAGTGCTTCAAGTAGTGTGTGCCCGTCTGTTGTGTGA
CTCTGGTAACTAGAGATCCCTCAGACCCTTTTAGTCAGTGTGGAAAATCTCTAGCAGTAGTAGTTCATGT
CATCTTATTATTCAGTATTTATAACTTGCAAAGAAATGAATATCAGAGAGTGAGAGGCCTTGACATTGCT
AGCGTTTACCGTCGACCTCTAGCTAGAGCTTGGCGTAATCATGGTCATAGCTGTTTCCTGTGTGAAATTG
TTATCCGCTCACAATTCCACACAACATACGAGCCGGAAGCATAAAGTGTAAAGCCTGGGGTGCCTAATGA
GTGAGCTAACTCACATTAATTGCGTTGCGCTCACTGCCCGCTTTCCAGTCGGGAAACCTGTCGTGCCAGC
TGCATTAATGAATCGGCCAACGCGCGGGGAGAGGCGGTTTGCGTATTGGGCGCTCTTCCGCTTCCTCGCT
CACTGACTCGCTGCGCTCGGTCGTTCGGCTGCGGCGAGCGGTATCAGCTCACTCAAAGGCGGTAATACGG
TTATCCACAGAATCAGGGGATAACGCAGGAAAGAACATGTGAGCAAAAGGCCAGCAAAAGGCCAGGAACC
GTAAAAAGGCCGCGTTGCTGGCGTTTTTCCATAGGCTCCGCCCCCCTGACGAGCATCACAAAAATCGACG
CTCAAGTCAGAGGTGGCGAAACCCGACAGGACTATAAAGATACCAGGCGTTTCCCCCTGGAAGCTCCCTC
GTGCGCTCTCCTGTTCCGACCCTGCCGCTTACCGGATACCTGTCCGCCTTTCTCCCTTCGGGAAGCGTGG
CGCTTTCTCATAGCTCACGCTGTAGGTATCTCAGTTCGGTGTAGGTCGTTCGCTCCAAGCTGGGCTGTGT
GCACGAACCCCCCGTTCAGCCCGACCGCTGCGCCTTATCCGGTAACTATCGTCTTGAGTCCAACCCGGTA
AGACACGACTTATCGCCACTGGCAGCAGCCACTGGTAACAGGATTAGCAGAGCGAGGTATGTAGGCGGTG
CTACAGAGTTCTTGAAGTGGTGGCCTAACTACGGCTACACTAGAAGAACAGTATTTGGTATCTGCGCTCT
GCTGAAGCCAGTTACCTTCGGAAAAAGAGTTGGTAGCTCTTGATCCGGCAAACAAACCACCGCTGGTAGC
GGTGGTTTTTTTGTTTGCAAGCAGCAGATTACGCGCAGAAAAAAAGGATCTCAAGAAGATCCTTTGATCT
TTTCTACGGGGTCTGACGCTCAGTGGAACGAAAACTCACGTTAAGGGATTTTGGTCATGAGATTATCAAA
AAGGATCTTCACCTAGATCCTTTTAAATTAAAAATGAAGTTTTAAATCAATCTAAAGTATATATGAGTAA
ACTTGGTCTGACAGTTACCAATGCTTAATCAGTGAGGCACCTATCTCAGCGATCTGTCTATTTCGTTCAT
CCATAGTTGCCTGACTCCCCGTCGTGTAGATAACTACGATACGGGAGGGCTTACCATCTGGCCCCAGTGC
TGCAATGATACCGCGAGACCCACGCTCACCGGCTCCAGATTTATCAGCAATAAACCAGCCAGCCGGAAGG
GCCGAGCGCAGAAGTGGTCCTGCAACTTTATCCGCCTCCATCCAGTCTATTAATTGTTGCCGGGAAGCTA
GAGTAAGTAGTTCGCCAGTTAATAGTTTGCGCAACGTTGTTGCCATTGCTACAGGCATCGTGGTGTCACG
CTCGTCGTTTGGTATGGCTTCATTCAGCTCCGGTTCCCAACGATCAAGGCGAGTTACATGATCCCCCATG
TTGTGCAAAAAAGCGGTTAGCTCCTTCGGTCCTCCGATCGTTGTCAGAAGTAAGTTGGCCGCAGTGTTAT
CACTCATGGTTATGGCAGCACTGCATAATTCTCTTACTGTCATGCCATCCGTAAGATGCTTTTCTGTGAC
TGGTGAGTACTCAACCAAGTCATTCTGAGAATAGTGTATGCGGCGACCGAGTTGCTCTTGCCCGGCGTCA
ATACGGGATAATACCGCGCCACATAGCAGAACTTTAAAAGTGCTCATCATTGGAAAACGTTCTTCGGGGC
GAAAACTCTCAAGGATCTTACCGCTGTTGAGATCCAGTTCGATGTAACCCACTCGTGCACCCAACTGATC
TTCAGCATCTTTTACTTTCACCAGCGTTTCTGGGTGAGCAAAAACAGGAAGGCAAAATGCCGCAAAAAAG
GGAATAAGGGCGACACGGAAATGTTGAATACTCATACTCTTCCTTTTTCAATATTATTGAAGCATTTATC
AGGGTTATTGTCTCATGAGCGGATACATATTTGAATGTATTTAGAAAAATAAACAAATAGGGGTTCCGCG
CACATTTCCCCGAAAAGTGCCACCTGACGTCGACGGATCGGGAGATCAACTTGTTTATTGCAGCTTATAA
TGGTTACAAATAAAGCAATAGCATCACAAATTTCACAAATAAAGCATTTTTTTCACTGCATTCTAGTTGT
GGTTTGTCCAAACTCATCAATGTATCTTATCATGTCTGGATCAACTGGATAACTCAAGCTAACCAAAATC
ATCCCAAACTTCCCACCCCATACCCTATTACCACTGCCAATTACCTGTGGTTTCATTTACTCTAAACCTG
TGATTCCTCTGAATTATTTTCATTTTAAAGAAATTGTATTTGTTAAATATGTACTACAAACTTAGTAGTT
Features (pLannotate 1.2.2; 25 found; start..end, strand, type, name):
    376..633     +  LTR            5' LTR (truncated): truncated 5' long terminal repeat (LTR) from HIV-1
    680..805     +  misc_feature   HIV-1 Ψ: packaging signal of human immunodeficiency virus type 1
    789..1127    +  CDS            HIV-1 gag (fragment): gag protein from human immunodeficiency virus 1; gag
   1302..1535    +  misc_feature   RRE: The Rev response element (RRE) of HIV-1 allows for Rev-dependent mRNA export from the nucleus to the cytoplasm.
   1912..2012    +  CDS            Rev (fragment): human immunodeficiency virus 1 (HIV-1) Rev protein; rev; enhances nuclear export of unspliced and incompletely spliced viral mRNAs
   2027..2142    +  misc_feature   cPPT/CTS: central polypurine tract and central termination sequence of HIV-1 (lacking the first T)
   2188..2698    +  promoter       hPGK promoter: human phosphoglycerate kinase 1 promoter
   2720..2736    +  CDS            3xHA (fragment): three tandem HA epitope tags
   2747..2763    +  CDS            3xHA (fragment): three tandem HA epitope tags
   2774..2800    +  CDS            3xHA (fragment): three tandem HA epitope tags
   2801..3853    +  CDS            LTB4R: LT4R1_HUMAN - Also known as BLT, BLT1, BLTR, CMKRL1, GPR16, P2RY7. Experimental evidence at protein level: Swiss-Prot protein existence level 1. Receptor for extracellular ATP > UTP and ADP. The activity of this receptor is mediated by G proteins which activate a phosphatidylinositol-calcium second messenger system. May be the cardiac P2Y receptor involved in the regulation of cardiac muscle contraction through modulation of L-type calcium currents. Is a receptor for leukotriene B4, a potent chemoattractant involved in inflammation and immune response. From Homo sapiens (Human).
   3945..4506    +  misc_feature   IRES: internal ribosome entry site (IRES) of the encephalomyocarditis virus (EMCV)
   4509..5534    +  CDS            HygR: aminoglycoside phosphotransferase from E. coli; aph(4)-Ia; confers resistance to hygromycin
   5558..6146    +  misc_feature   WPRE: woodchuck hepatitis virus posttranscriptional regulatory element
   6163..6681    +  CDS            nef (fragment): NEF_HV1BR - Experimental evidence at protein level: Swiss-Prot protein existence level 1. Extracellular Nef protein targets CD4(+) T-lymphocytes for apoptosis by interacting with CXCR4 surface receptors (PubMed:14990729). From Human immunodeficiency virus type 1 group M subtype B (isolate BRU/LAI) (HIV-1).
   6729..6986    +  LTR            5' LTR (truncated): truncated 5' long terminal repeat (LTR) from HIV-1
   7138..7154    -  protein_bind   lac operator: The lac repressor binds to the lac operator to inhibit transcription in E. coli. This inhibition can be relieved by adding lactose or isopropyl-β-D-thiogalactopyranoside (IPTG). lac repressor encoded by lacI
   7162..7192    -  promoter       lac promoter: promoter for the E. coli lac operon
   7207..7228    -  protein_bind   CAP binding site: CAP binding activates transcription in the presence of cAMP. E. coli catabolite activator protein
   7241..7333    -  CDS            lacI (fragment): lac repressor; lacI; The lac repressor binds to the lac operator to inhibit transcription in E. coli. This inhibition can be relieved by adding lactose or isopropyl-β-D-thiogalactopyranoside (IPTG).
   7516..8104    -  rep_origin     ori: high-copy-number ColE1/pMB1/pBR322/pUC origin of replication
   8275..9135    -  CDS            AmpR: β-lactamase; bla; confers resistance to ampicillin, carbenicillin, and related antibiotics
   9136..9240    -  promoter       AmpR promoter: bla
   9288..9422    +  polyA_signal   SV40 poly(A) signal: SV40 polyadenylation signal
   9589..328     +  CDS            nef (fragment) (across the origin): NEF_HV1BR - Experimental evidence at protein level: Swiss-Prot protein existence level 1. Extracellular Nef protein targets CD4(+) T-lymphocytes for apoptosis by interacting with CXCR4 surface receptors (PubMed:14990729). From Human immunodeficiency virus type 1 group M subtype B (isolate BRU/LAI) (HIV-1).
