[The description below was written by a language model from this plasmid's Addgene catalogue record and pLannotate feature annotations shown in this document.]
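Description:
pLV_PGK_3xHA-LTB4R is a second-generation-style HIV-1-based lentiviral transfer plasmid for mammalian expression of the wild-type human leukotriene B4 receptor LTB4R (BLT1), a G protein-coupled chemoattractant receptor, carrying an N-terminal 3xHA epitope tag. In bacteria it is maintained through a high-copy ColE1/pUC-type origin and selected with ampicillin via the β-lactamase gene. Remnants of a lac promoter/operator region also sit in the backbone.

The region to be packaged is bounded by two HIV-1 LTR elements, both annotated by the automated tool as truncated LTRs with adjacent nef-derived sequence, so the record alone does not establish whether the 3′ LTR is self-inactivating. Between them lie the Ψ packaging signal with a partial gag sequence, the Rev response element for Rev-dependent nuclear export of the genomic RNA, and the cPPT/CTS, which aids nuclear import of the reverse-transcribed genome. The payload is a single bicistronic transcription unit. The human PGK promoter drives 3xHA-LTB4R, about 1.1 kb, inserted by Gibson assembly between retained BamHI and NotI sites. An EMCV IRES follows, allowing translation of the hygromycin resistance gene from the same mRNA, so that hygromycin-resistant cells should also express the receptor. A WPRE downstream enhances transcript stability and expression.

Co-delivered with packaging and envelope plasmids, the construct yields virus for stable transduction. The HA tag, placed at the receptor's extracellular N-terminus, allows antibody-based detection of the receptor. The associated work concerns signaling dynamics of neutrophil chemoattractant receptors.
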