Addgene plasmid #208091: pLV_PGK_3xHA-LTB4R
Purpose: Mammalian expression of the wild-type human LTB4 receptor LTB4R with an N-terminal 3x HA tag.
Depositing lab: Sean R Collins. Depositing organization: University of California, Davis. Publication: Signaling dynamics distinguish high- and low-priority neutrophil chemoattractant receptors. Lundgren SM, Rocha-Gregg BL, Akdogan E, Mysore MN, Hayes S, Collins SR. Sci Signal. 2023 Oct 3;16(805):eadd1845. doi: 10.1126/scisignal.add1845. Epub 2023 Oct 3. PubMed 37788324.
Backbone
  Vector backbone: pLenti 2nd gen
  Vector type: Mammalian Expression, Lentiviral
  Selectable markers: Hygromycin
Growth in bacteria
  Bacterial resistance: Ampicillin, 100 μg/mL
  Growth temperature: 30°C
  Growth strain: NEB Stable
  Copy number: Unknown
Gene/Insert
  Gene/Insert name: 3xHA-LTB4R (alt name: LTB4R)
  Species: H. sapiens (human)
  Insert size (bp): 1140
  Mutation: none
  Entrez Gene: LTB4R (a.k.a. BLT1, BLTR, CMKRL1, GPR16, LTB4R1, LTBR1, P2RY7, P2Y7)
  Promoter: PGK
  Tag / fusion protein: 3xHA (N terminal on insert)
  Cloning method: Gibson Cloning
  Sequencing primers: 5′ tgttccgcattctgcaagc; 3′ cctcacattgccaaaagacg
Resource information
  A portion of this plasmid was derived from a plasmid made by: The wild-type LTB4R sequence was obtained from the Harvard plasmid repository (plasmid #HsCD00003892)
Terms and licenses: Academic/Nonprofit Terms; Industry Terms: Not Available to Industry
Depositor comments: 5' Cloning Site: BamHI (not destroyed); 3' Cloning Site: NotI (not destroyed)
How to cite: pLV_PGK_3xHA-LTB4R was a gift from Sean R Collins (Addgene plasmid # 208091 ; http://n2t.net/addgene:208091 ; RRID:Addgene_208091)
